Addgene plasmid #160627: pDGB3 alpha2 P35S:MS2:TV:Tnos (GB2048)
Purpose: TU for the constitutive expression of Ms2 fused to TV (TALx6 - VP128) activation domains
Depositing lab: Diego Orzaez. Depositing organization: Agencia Estatal Consejo Superior de Investigaciones Científicas, M.P. Publication: Strong gene activation in plants with genome-wide specificity using a new orthogonal CRISPR/Cas9-based programmable transcriptional activator. Selma S, Bernabe-Orts JM, Vazquez-Vilar M, Diego-Martin B, Ajenjo M, Garcia-Carpintero V, Granell A, Orzaez D. Plant Biotechnol J. 2019 Sep;17(9):1703-1705. doi: 10.1111/pbi.13138. Epub 2019 May 23. PubMed 31034138.
Backbone
  Vector backbone: pDGB3_alpha1
  Backbone manufacturer: self-made; derived from pCambia1302 generated at the Cambia Institute
  Vector type: Plant Expression
Growth in bacteria
  Bacterial resistance: Kanamycin, 50 μg/mL
  Growth temperature: 37°C
  Growth strain: DH5alpha
  Copy number: High Copy
Gene/Insert
  Gene/Insert name: P35s-MS2:TV-Tnos
  Species: Unspecified
  Insert size (bp): 3329
  Mutation: BsaI and BsmBI sites removed
  Promoter: P35S
  Cloning method: Restriction Enzyme; 5′ cloning site BsaI (destroyed during cloning); 3′ cloning site BsaI (destroyed during cloning)
  Sequencing primers: 5′ GGTGGCAGGATATATTGTGG
Terms and licenses: Academic/Nonprofit Terms; Industry Terms: Not Available to Industry
Depositor comments: Compatible with GoldenBraid; insert can be released with BsmBI
How to cite: pDGB3 alpha2 P35S:MS2:TV:Tnos (GB2048) was a gift from Diego Orzaez (Addgene plasmid # 160627 ; http://n2t.net/addgene:160627 ; RRID:Addgene_160627)
