[The description below was written by a language model from this plasmid's Addgene catalogue record and pLannotate feature annotations shown in this document.]
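Description:
pDGB3 alpha2 P35S:MS2:TV:Tnos (GB2048) is a GoldenBraid-compatible plant binary vector of about 9.7 kb carrying a single transcriptional unit between nopaline-type T-DNA left and right border repeats. The backbone is a pCambia1302-derived pDGB3 alpha-level plasmid. The name says alpha2, whereas the backbone field lists pDGB3_alpha1, a discrepancy the record does not resolve. It combines a high-copy ColE1/pUC-type origin and bom site for propagation in E. coli with the pVS1 oriV, RepA and StaA functions that support replication and stable maintenance in Agrobacterium. Bacterial selection is by kanamycin through an aph(3')-Ia gene located outside the T-DNA. No plant selectable marker is annotated within the borders.

The roughly 3.3 kb insert uses the constitutive CaMV 35S promoter, followed by a fragment of the TMV omega translational enhancer, to drive an open reading frame that begins with the bacteriophage MS2 coat protein. This is fused to the "TV" activation module, described as six TAL activation-domain copies plus VP128. The annotation reflects this as fragments matching the Xanthomonas effectors AvrXa10 and AvrBs3 and a short VP16-repeat match. The NOS terminator closes the unit. Internal BsaI and BsmBI sites were removed, the unit was assembled through BsaI sites destroyed in cloning, and it can be released with BsmBI for higher-order GoldenBraid assemblies.

Because the MS2 coat protein binds its cognate RNA hairpin, the fusion is intended to be recruited to aptamer-bearing guide RNAs as the activator component of a CRISPR/Cas9-based programmable transcriptional activation system in plants. The depositor and sequencing-derived records give essentially identical feature maps, differing by one nucleotide in length.
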