Features (pLannotate 1.2.2; 19 found; start..end, strand, type, name):
    637..981     +  promoter       CaMV 35S promoter: strong constitutive promoter from cauliflower mosaic virus
    934..980     +  promoter       minimal CaMV 35S promoter: minimal 35S promoter from cauliflower mosaic virus
   1012..1037    +  misc_feature   TMV Ω (fragment): translational enhancer from the tobacco mosaic virus 5'-leader sequence (Gallie et al., 1988)
   1057..1446    +  CDS            CAPSD_BPMS2: Experimental evidence at protein level: Swiss-Prot protein existence level 1. Acts as a translational repressor of viral replicase synthesis late in infection. This latter function is the result of capsid protein interaction with an RNA hairpin which contains the replicase ribosome-binding site. From Escherichia phage MS2 (Bacteriophage MS2).
   2152..2346    +  CDS            avrXa10 (fragment): AVX10_XANOO - Experimental evidence at protein level: Swiss-Prot protein existence level 1. Avirulence protein. Induces the hypersensitive response (HR)in rice plants carrying the resistance gene Xa10. Activity depends on the presence of the core repeat domains; replacement with repeat domains from other proteins (AvrBs3 of X.euvesicatoria (AC P14727) or AvrXa7 of this organism) does not elicit the HR. Probably acts as a transcription factor in its host plant (rice) to induce plant resistance or disease. From Xanthomonas oryzae pv. oryzae.
   2341..2499    +  CDS            avrBs3 (fragment): AVRB3_XANEU - Experimental evidence at protein level: Swiss-Prot protein existence level 1. Avirulence protein. Acts as a transcription factor in C.annuum plants. In susceptible plants lacking the Bs3 resistance gene induces expression of a number of genes, including genes homologous to a family of auxin-induced genes, alpha-expansin genes, pectate lyase, anthocyanidin glucoside rhamnosyl transferase and at least one transcription factor, UPA20. Their expression leads to plant hypertrophy in mesophyll cells, probably mainly mediated by UPA20 (PubMed:17962565). In resistant plants induces the h
   2698..2714    +  CDS            VP48 (fragment): 3 tandem repeats of the minimal activation domain of herpes simplex virus VP16 (Cheng et al., 2013)
   2874..3126    +  terminator     NOS terminator: nopaline synthase terminator and poly(A) signal
   3247..3334    +  promoter       AmpR promoter (fragment): bla
   3364..3388    +  misc_feature   RB T-DNA repeat: right border repeat from nopaline C58 T-DNA
   3728..4129    +  CDS            Y4CG_SINFN (fragment): Protein inferred from homology: Swiss-Prot protein existence level 3. From Sinorhizobium fredii (strain NBRC 101917 / NGR234).
   4689..5318    +  CDS            pVS1 StaA: stability protein from the Pseudomonas plasmid pVS1 (Heeb et al., 2000)
   5751..6819    +  CDS            pVS1 RepA (fragment): replication protein from the Pseudomonas plasmid pVS1 (Heeb et al., 2000)
   6885..7079    +  rep_origin     pVS1 oriV: origin of replication for the Pseudomonas plasmid pVS1 (Heeb et al., 2000)
   7282..7321    +  CDS            rop (fragment): Rop protein, which maintains plasmids at low copy number; rop
   7423..7563    +  misc_feature   bom: basis of mobility region from pBR322
   7749..8337    -  rep_origin     ori: high-copy-number ColE1/pMB1/pBR322/pUC origin of replication
   8425..9240    -  CDS            KanR: aminoglycoside phosphotransferase; aph(3')-Ia; confers resistance to kanamycin in bacteria or G418 (Geneticin®) in eukaryotes
   9673..9697    +  misc_feature   LB T-DNA repeat: left border repeat from nopaline C58 T-DNA
>Addgene plasmid #160627 | pDGB3 alpha2 P35S:MS2:TV:Tnos (GB2048) | depositor full sequence | sequence record 310988 | Full Sequence
TAACAAGCTTCGTCTCAGTCAGGAGACTAGAGCCAAGCTGATCTCCTTTGCCCCGGAGATCACCATGGAC
GACTTTCTCTATCTCTACGATCTAGGAAGAAAGTTCGACGGAGAAGGTGACGATACCATGTTCACCACCG
ATAATGAGAAGATTAGCCTCTTCAATTTCAGAAAGAATGCTGACCCACAGATGGTTAGAGAGGCCTACGC
GGCAGGTCTGATCAAGACGATCTACCCGAGTAATAATCTCCAGGAGATCAAATACCTTCCCAAGAAGGTT
AAAGATGCAGTCAAAAGATTCAGGACTAACTGCATCAAGAACACAGAGAAAGATATATTTCTCAAGATCA
GAAGTACTATTCCAGTATGGACGATTCAAGGCTTGCTTCATAAACCAAGGCAAGTAATAGAGATTGGAGT
CTCTAAGAAAGTAGTTCCTACTGAATCAAAGGCCATGGAGTCAAAAATTCAGATCGAGGATCTAACAGAA
CTCGCCGTGAAGACTGGCGAACAGTTCATACAGAGTCTTTTACGACTCAATGACAAGAAGAAAATCTTCG
TCAACATGGTGGAGCACGACACTCTCGTCTACTCCAAGAATATCAAAGATACAGTCTCAGAAGACCAAAG
GGCTATTGAGACTTTTCAACAAAGGGTAATATCGGGAAACCTCCTCGGATTCCATTGCCCAGCTATCTGT
CACTTCATCAAAAGGACAGTAGAAAAGGAAGGTGGCACCTACAAATGCCATCATTGCGATAAAGGAAAGG
CTATCGTTCAAGATGCCTCTGCCGACAGTGGTCCCAAAGATGGACCCCCACCCACGAGGAGCATCGTGGA
AAAAGAAGACGTTCCAACCACGTCTTCAAAGCAAGTGGATTGATGTGATATCTCCACTGACGTAAGGGAT
GACGCACAATCCCACTATCCTTCGCAAGACCCTTCCTCTATATAAGGAAGTTCATTTCATTTGGAGAGGA
CTCCGGTATTTTTACAACAATACCACAACAAAACAAACAACAAACAACATTACAATTTACTATTCTAGTC
GAAATGATGGCTTCTAATTTTACTCAATTTGTTCTTGTTGATAATGGTGGTACTGGTGATGTTACTGTTG
CTCCTTCTAATTTTGCTAATGGTGTTGCTGAATGGATTTCTTCTAATTCTAGATCTCAAGCTTATAAGGT
TACTTGTTCTGTTAGACAATCTTCTGCTCAAAATAGAAAGTATACTATTAAGGTTGAAGTTCCTAAGGTT
GCTACTCAAACTGTTGGTGGTGTTGAACTTCCTGTTGCTGCTTGGAGATCTTATCTTAATATGGAACTTA
CTATTCCTATTTTTGCTACTAATTCTGATTGTGAACTTATTGTTAAGGCTATGCAAGGTCTTCTTAAGGA
TGGTAATCCTATTCCTTCTGCTATTGCTGCTAATTCTGGTATTTATTCGGACCCGAAGAAAAAGAGGAAG
GTAGATCCTAAGAAGAAGAGAAAGGTACTGTTGGATCCGGGAACACCTATGGACGCTGATTTGGTAGCTT
CTTCTACAGTAGTGTGGGAACAAGATGCAGATCCTTTTGCTGGAACAGCCGACGACTTCCCCGCCTTCAA
TGAAGAGGAGCTTGCATGGTTGATGGAGCTGTTACCTCAAGGAGGATCAGGGGGTCTTTTAGATCCAGGT
ACTCCCATGGATGCAGACCTGGTCGCTTCAAGTACAGTCGTTTGGGAGCAGGATGCTGATCCATTCGCAG
GTACAGCAGATGACTTCCCGGCTTTCAATGAGGAGGAACTTGCTTGGCTCATGGAATTGCTCCCGCAGGC
AAGAGGTGGATCTGGTGGTCTGCTCGACCCAGGAACGCCGATGGACGCTGATCTGGTAGCATCTAGTACA
GTCTGGGAGCAGGACGCTGACCCATTCGCTGGTACGGCTGACGATTTTCCTGCCTTTAATGAGGAAGAGT
TAGCCTGGCTGATGGAGTTATTACCCCAGGGCGGTAGTGGCGGATTATTGGACCCTGGTACGCCGATGGA
TGCAGACCTTGTGGCTTCATCAACGGTCGTATGGGAGCAGGATGCCGATCCTTTCGCAGGAACCGCAGAC
GACTTCCCAGCCTTTAACGAAGAAGAGCTCGCATGGCTTATGGAACTTTTACCTCAGGCACGTGGAGGAA
GTGGTGGGCTCCTGGATCCAGGCACTCCGATGGACGCAGACTTAGTAGCTAGTTCCACCGTTGTCTGGGA
GCAGGATGCAGATCCTTTTGCTGGTACCGCAGACGACTTCCCTGCTTTCAATGAAGAAGAATTGGCCTGG
CTTATGGAATTACTTCCGCAGGGTGGGTCTGGTGGGCTGCTCGATCCCGGTACGCCGATGGATGCTGACT
TGGTTGCTAGCAGTACTGTGGTCTGGGAACAGGATGCTGACCCCTTCGCTGGGACTGCCGACGACTTCCC
AGCCTTCAACGAAGAGGAACTCGCATGGTTGATGGAACTGCTTCCTCAAGCACGTGGGGGGTCAGGCGGA
GGCGGATCTGGCGGTGACGCACTGGACGACTTTGATCTCGACATGCTTGGGTCCGATGCTCTCGACGATT
TTGACCTCGATATGCTTGGGTCTGACGCATTAGATGACTTTGATTTAGACATGTTGGGGTCAGACGCTTT
GGACGATTTCGACTTAGATATGTTGGCCAGAGGTAGTGATGCCCTTGACGACTTCGATTTAGATATGTTG
GGCTCTGACGCCCTCGATGACTTCGATCTGGATATGCTCGGAAGTGACGCCTTGGACGATTTCGACTTGG
ACATGCTTGGGTCGGACGCCCTCGACGACTTTGATCTGGATATGTTATGAGCTTGGAATGGATCTTCGAT
CCCGATCGTTCAAACATTTGGCAATAAAGTTTCTTAAGATTGAATCCTGTTGCCGGTCTTGCGACGATTA
TCATATAATTTCTGTTGAATTACGTTAAGCATGTAATAATTAACATGTAATGCATGACGTTATTTATGAG
ATGGGTTTTTATGATTAGAGTCCCGCAATTATACATTTAATACGCGATAGAAAACAAAATATAGCGCGCA
AACTAGGATAAATTATCGCGCDCGGTGTCATCTATGTTACTAGATCGGGAATTGCCAAGCTAATTCTTGA
AGACGAAAGGGCCTCGTGATACGCCTATTTTTATAGGTTAATGTCATGATAATAATGGTTTCTTAGACGT
CAGGTGGCACTTTTCGGGGAAATGTGCGCGGAACCCCTATTTGTTTATTTTTCTAAATACATTCAAATAT
GTATCCGCTCATGAGACAATAACCCTGATAAATGCTTCAATAATGGGACCGACTCGCGCTTGAGACGAAG
CTTTGACAGGATATATTGGCGGGTAAACCTAAGAGAAAAGAGCGTTTATTAGAATAATCGGATATTTAAA
AGGGCGTGAAAAGGTTTATCCGTTCGTCCATTTGTATGTGCATGCCAACCACAGGGTTCCCCTCGGGATC
AAAGTACTTTGATCCAACCCCTCCGCTGCTATAGTGCAGTCGGCTTCTGACGTTCAGTGCAGCCGTCATC
TGAAAACGACATGTCGCACAAGTCCTAAGTTACGCGACAGGCTGCCGCCCTGCCCTTTTCCTGGCGTTTT
CTTGTCGCGTGTTTTAGTCGCATAAAGTAGAATACTTGCGACTAGAACCGGAGACATTACGCCATGAACA
AGAGCGCCGCCGCTGGCCTGCTGGGCTATGCCCGCGTCAGCACCGACGACCAGGACTTGACCAACCAACG
GGCCGAACTGCACGCGGCCGGCTGCACCAAGCTGTTTTCCGAGAAGATCACCGGCACCAGGCGCGACCGC
CCGGAGCTGGCCAGGATGCTTGACCACCTACGCCCTGGCGACGTTGTGACAGTGACCAGGCTAGACCGCC
TGGCCCGCAGCACCCGCGACCTACTGGACATTGCCGAGCGCATCCAGGAGGCCGGCGCGGGCCTGCGTAG
CCTGGCAGAGCCGTGGGCCGACACCACCACGCCGGCCGGCCGCATGGTGTTGACCGTGTTCGCCGGCATT
GCCGAGTTCGAGCGTTCCCTAATCATCGACCGCACCCGGAGCGGGCGCGAGGCCGCCAAGGCCCGAGGCG
TGAAGTTTGGCCCCCGCCCTACCCTCACCCCGGCACAGATCGCGCACGCCCGCGAGCTGATCGACCAGGA
AGGCCGCACCGTGAAAGAGGCGGCTGCACTGCTTGGCGTGCATCGCTCGACCCTGTACCGCGCACTTGAG
CGCAGCGAGGAAGTGACGCCCACCGAGGCCAGGCGGCGCGGTGCCTTCCGTGAGGACGCATTGACCGAGG
CCGACGCCCTGGCGGCCGCCGAGAATGAACGCCAAGAGGAACAAGCATGAAACCGCACCAGGACGGCCAG
GACGAACCGTTTTTCATTACCGAAGAGATCGAGGCGGAGATGATCGCGGCCGGGTACGTGTTCGAGCCGC
CCGCGCACCTCTCAACCGTGCGGCTGCATGAAATCCTGGCCGGTTTGTCTGATGCCAAGCTGGCGGCCTG
GCCGGCCAGCTTGGCCGCTGAAGAAACCGAGCGCCGCCGTCTAAAAAGGTGATGTGTATTTGAGTAAAAC
AGCTTGCGTCATGCGGTCGCTGCGTATATGATCCGATGAGTAAATAAACAAATACGCAAGGGGAACGCAT
GAAGGTTATCGCTGTACTTAACCAGAAAGGCGGGTCAGGCAAGACGACCATCGGAACCCATCTAGCCCGC
GCCCTGCAACTCGCCGGGGCCGATGTTCTGTTAGTCGATTCCGATCCCCAGGGCAGTGCCCGCGATTGGG
CGGCCGTGCGGGAAGATCAACCGCTAACCGTTGTCGGCATCGACCGCCCGACGATTGACCGCGACGTGAA
GGCCATCGGCCGGCGCGACTTCGTAGTGATCGACGGAGCGCCCCAGGCGGCGGACTTGGCTGTGTCCGCG
ATCAAGGCAGCCGACTTCGTGCTGATTCCGGTGCAGCCAAGCCCTTACGACATATGGGCCACCGCCGACC
TGGTGGAGCTGGTTAAGCAGCGCATTGAGGTCACGGATGGAAGGCTACAAGCGGCCTTTGTCGTGTCGCG
GGCGATCAAAGGCACGCGCATCGGCGGTGAGGTTGCCGAGGCGCTGGCCGGGTACGAGCTGCCCATTCTT
GAGTCCCGTATCACGCAGCGCGTGAGCTACCCAGGCACTGCCGCCGCCGGCACAACCGTTCTTGAATCAG
AACCCGAGGGCGACGCTGCCCGCGAGGTCCAGGCGCTGGCCGCTGAAATTAAATCAAAACTCATTTGAGT
TAATGAGGTAAAGAGAAAATGAGCAAAAGCACAAACACGCTAAGTGCCGGCCGTCCGAGCGCACGCAGCA
GCAAGGCTGCAACGTTGGCCAGCCTGGCAGACACGCCAGCCATGAAGCGGGTCAACTTTCAGTTGCCGGC
GGAGGATCACACCAAGCTGAAGATGTACGCGGTACGCCAAGGCAAGACCATTACCGAGCTGCTATCTGAA
TAGATCGCGCAGCTACCAGAGTAAATGAGCAAATGAATAAATGAGTAGATGAATTTTAGCGGCTAAAGGA
GGCGGCATGGAAAATCAAGAACAACCAGGCACCGACGCCGTGGAATGCCCCATGTGTGGAGGAACGGGCG
GTTGGCCAGGCGTAAGCGGCTGGGTTGTCTGCCGGCCCTGCAATGGCACTGGAACCCCCAAGCCCGAGGA
ATCGGCGTGACGGTCGCAAACCATCCGGCCCGGTACAAATCGGCGCGGCGCTGGGTGATGACCTGGTGGA
GAAGTTGAAGGCCGCGCAGGCCGCCCAGCGGCAACGCATCGAGGCAGAAGCACGCCCCGGTGAATCGTGG
CAAGCGGCCGCTGATCGAATCCGCAAAGAATCCCGGCAACCGCCGGCAGCCGGTGCGCCGTCGATTAGGA
AGCCGCCCAAGGGCGACGAGCAACCAGATTTTTTCGTTCCGATGCTCTATGACGTGGGCACCCGCGATAG
TCGCAGCATCATGGACGTGGCCGTTTTCCGTCTGTCGAAGCGTGACCGACGAGCTGGCGAGGTGATCCGC
TACGAGCTTCCAGACGGGCACGTAGAGGTTTCCGCAGGGCCGGCCGGCATGGCCAGTGTGTGGGATTACG
ACCTGGTACTGATGGCGGTTTCCCATCTAACCGAATCCATGAACCGATACCGGGAAGGGAAGGGAGACAA
GCCCGGCCGCGTGTTCCGTCCACACGTTGCGGACGTACTCAAGTTCTGCCGGCGAGCCGATGGCGGAAAG
CAGAAAGACGACCTGGTAGAAACCTGCATTCGGTTAAACACCACGCACGTTGCCATGCAGCGTACGAAGA
AGGCCAAGAACGGCCGCCTGGTGACGGTATCCGAGGGTGAAGCCTTGATTAGCCGCTACAAGATCGTAAA
GAGCGAAACCGGGCGGCCGGAGTACATCGAGATCGAGCTAGCTGATTGGATGTACCGCGAGATCACAGAA
GGCAAGAACCCGGACGTGCTGACGGTTCACCCCGATTACTTTTTGATCGATCCCGGCATCGGCCGTTTTC
TCTACCGCCTGGCACGCCGCGCCGCAGGCAAGGCAGAAGCCAGATGGTTGTTCAAGACGATCTACGAACG
CAGTGGCAGCGCCGGAGAGTTCAAGAAGTTCTGTTTCACCGTGCGCAAGCTGATCGGGTCAAATGACCTG
CCGGAGTACGATTTGAAGGAGGAGGCGGGGCAGGCTGGCCCGATCCTAGTCATGCGCTACCGCAACCTGA
TCGAGGGCGAAGCATCCGCCGGTTCCTAATGTACGGAGCAGATGCTAGGGCAAATTGCCCTAGCAGGGGA
AAAAGGTCGAAAAGGACTCTTTCCTGTGGATAGCACGTACATTGGGAACCCAAAGCCGTACATTGGGAAC
CGGAACCCGTACATTGGGAACCCAAAGCCGTACATTGGGAACCGGTCACACATGTAAGTGACTGATATAA
AAGAGAAAAAAGGCGATTTTTCCGCCTAAAACTCTTTAAAACTTATTAAAACTCTTAAAACCCGCCTGGC
CTGTGCATAACTGTCTGGCCAGCGCACAGCCGAAGAGCTGCAAAAAGCGCCTACCCTTCGGTCGCTGCGC
TCCCTACGCCCCGCCGCTTCGCGTCGGCCTATCGCGGCCGCTGGCCGCTCAAAAATGGCTGGCCTACGGC
CAGGCAATCTACCAGGGCGCGGACAAGCCGCGCCGTCGCCACTCGACCGCCGGCGCCCACATCAAGGCAC
CCTGCCTCGCGCGTTTCGGTGATGACGGTGAAAACCTCTGACACATGCAGCTCCCGGTGACGGTCACAGC
TTGTCTGTAAGCGGATGCCGGGAGCAGACAAGCCCGTCAGGGCGCGTCAGCGGGTGTTGGCGGGTGTCGG
GGCGCAGCCATGACCCAGTCACGTAGCGATAGCGGAGTGTATACTGGCTTAACTATGCGGCATCAGAGCA
GATTGTACTGAGAGTGCACCATATGCGGTGTGAAATACCGCACAGATGCGTAAGGAGAAAATACCGCATC
AGGCGCTCTTCCGCTTCCTCGCTCACTGACTCGCTGCGCTCGGTCGTTCGGCTGCGGCGAGCGGTATCAG
CTCACTCAAAGGCGGTAATACGGTTATCCACAGAATCAGGGGATAACGCAGGAAAGAACATGTGAGCAAA
AGGCCAGCAAAAGGCCAGGAACCGTAAAAAGGCCGCGTTGCTGGCGTTTTTCCATAGGCTCCGCCCCCCT
GACGAGCATCACAAAAATCGACGCTCAAGTCAGAGGTGGCGAAACCCGACAGGACTATAAAGATACCAGG
CGTTTCCCCCTGGAAGCTCCCTCGTGCGCTCTCCTGTTCCGACCCTGCCGCTTACCGGATACCTGTCCGC
CTTTCTCCCTTCGGGAAGCGTGGCGCTTTCTCATAGCTCACGCTGTAGGTATCTCAGTTCGGTGTAGGTC
GTTCGCTCCAAGCTGGGCTGTGTGCACGAACCCCCCGTTCAGCCCGACCGCTGCGCCTTATCCGGTAACT
ATCGTCTTGAGTCCAACCCGGTAAGACACGACTTATCGCCACTGGCAGCAGCCACTGGTAACAGGATTAG
CAGAGCGAGGTATGTAGGCGGTGCTACAGAGTTCTTGAAGTGGTGGCCTAACTACGGCTACACTAGAAGG
ACAGTATTTGGTATCTGCGCTCTGCTGAAGCCAGTTACCTTCGGAAAAAGAGTTGGTAGCTCTTGATCCG
GCAAACAAACCACCGCTGGTAGCGGTGGTTTTTTTGTTTGCAAGCAGCAGATTACGCGCAGAAAAAAAGG
ATCTCAAGAAGATCCTTTGATCTTTTCTACGGGGTCTGACGCTCAGTGGAACGAAAACTCACGTTAAGGG
ATTTTGGTCATGCATTCTAGGTGATTAGAAAAACTCATCGAGCATCAAATGAAACTGCAATTTATTCATA
TCAGGATTATCAATACCATATTTTTGAAAAAGCCGTTTCTGTAATGAAGGAGAAAACTCACCGAGGCAGT
TCCATAGGATGGCAAGATCCTGGTATCGGTCTGCGATTCCGACTCGTCCAACATCAATACAACCTATTAA
TTTCCCCTCGTCAAAAATAAGGTTATCAAGTGAGAAATCACCATGAGTGACGACTGAATCCGGTGAGAAT
GGCAAAAGTTTATGCATTTCTTTCCAGACTTGTTCAACAGGCCAGCCATTACGCTCGTCATCAAAATCAC
TCGCATCAACCAAACCGTTATTCATTCGTGATTGCGCCTGAGCGAGTCGAAATACGCGATCGCTGTTAAA
AGGACAATTACAAACAGGAATCGAATGCAACCGGCGCAGGAACACTGCCAGCGCATCAACAATATTTTCA
CCTGAATCAGGATATTCTTCTAATACCTGGAATGCTGTTTTCCCTGGGATCGCAGTGGTGAGTAACCATG
CATCATCAGGAGTACGGATAAAATGCTTGATGGTCGGAAGAGGCATAAATTCCGTCAGCCAGTTTAGTCT
GACCATCTCATCTGTAACATCATTGGCAACGCTACCTTTGCCATGTTTCAGAAACAACTCTGGCGCATCG
GGCTTCCCATACAATCGGTAGATTGTCGCACCTGATTGCCCGACATTATCGCGAGCCCATTTATACCCAT
ATAAATCAGCATCCATGTTGGAATTTAATCGCGGCCTTGAGCAAGACGTTTCCCGTTGAATATGGCTCAT
AACAGAACTTATTATTTCCTTCCTCTTTTCTACAGTATTTAAAGATACCCCAAGAAGCTAATTATAACAA
GACGAACTCCAATTCACTGTTCCTTGCATTCTAAAACCTTAAATACCAGAAAACAGCTTTTTCAAAGTTG
TTTTCAAAGTTGGCGTATAACATAGTATCGACGGAGCCGATTTTGAAACCGCGGTGATCACAGGCAGCAA
CGCTCTGTCATCGTTACAATCAACATGCTACCCTCCGCGAGATCATCCGTGTTTCAAACCCGGCAGCTTA
GTTGCCGTTCTTCCGAATAGCATCGGTAACATGAGCAAAGTCTGCCGCCTTACAACGGCTCTCCCGCTGA
CGCCGTCCCGGACTGATGGGCTGCCTGTATCGAGTGGTGATTTTGTGCCGAGCTGCCGGTCGGGGAGCTG
TTGGCTGGCTGGTGGCAGGATATATTGTGGTGTAAACA
