Features (pLannotate 1.2.2; 19 found; start..end, strand, type, name):
    637..981     +  promoter       CaMV 35S promoter: strong constitutive promoter from cauliflower mosaic virus
    934..980     +  promoter       minimal CaMV 35S promoter: minimal 35S promoter from cauliflower mosaic virus
   1013..1038    +  misc_feature   TMV Ω (fragment): translational enhancer from the tobacco mosaic virus 5'-leader sequence (Gallie et al., 1988)
   1058..1447    +  CDS            CAPSD_BPMS2: Experimental evidence at protein level: Swiss-Prot protein existence level 1. Acts as a translational repressor of viral replicase synthesis late in infection. This latter function is the result of capsid protein interaction with an RNA hairpin which contains the replicase ribosome-binding site. From Escherichia phage MS2 (Bacteriophage MS2).
   2153..2347    +  CDS            avrXa10 (fragment): AVX10_XANOO - Experimental evidence at protein level: Swiss-Prot protein existence level 1. Avirulence protein. Induces the hypersensitive response (HR)in rice plants carrying the resistance gene Xa10. Activity depends on the presence of the core repeat domains; replacement with repeat domains from other proteins (AvrBs3 of X.euvesicatoria (AC P14727) or AvrXa7 of this organism) does not elicit the HR. Probably acts as a transcription factor in its host plant (rice) to induce plant resistance or disease. From Xanthomonas oryzae pv. oryzae.
   2342..2500    +  CDS            avrBs3 (fragment): AVRB3_XANEU - Experimental evidence at protein level: Swiss-Prot protein existence level 1. Avirulence protein. Acts as a transcription factor in C.annuum plants. In susceptible plants lacking the Bs3 resistance gene induces expression of a number of genes, including genes homologous to a family of auxin-induced genes, alpha-expansin genes, pectate lyase, anthocyanidin glucoside rhamnosyl transferase and at least one transcription factor, UPA20. Their expression leads to plant hypertrophy in mesophyll cells, probably mainly mediated by UPA20 (PubMed:17962565). In resistant plants induces the h
   2699..2715    +  CDS            VP48 (fragment): 3 tandem repeats of the minimal activation domain of herpes simplex virus VP16 (Cheng et al., 2013)
   2875..3127    +  terminator     NOS terminator: nopaline synthase terminator and poly(A) signal
   3248..3335    +  promoter       AmpR promoter (fragment): bla
   3364..3388    +  misc_feature   RB T-DNA repeat: right border repeat from nopaline C58 T-DNA
   3728..4129    +  CDS            Y4CG_SINFN (fragment): Protein inferred from homology: Swiss-Prot protein existence level 3. From Sinorhizobium fredii (strain NBRC 101917 / NGR234).
   4689..5318    +  CDS            pVS1 StaA: stability protein from the Pseudomonas plasmid pVS1 (Heeb et al., 2000)
   5747..6820    +  CDS            pVS1 RepA: replication protein from the Pseudomonas plasmid pVS1 (Heeb et al., 2000)
   6886..7080    +  rep_origin     pVS1 oriV: origin of replication for the Pseudomonas plasmid pVS1 (Heeb et al., 2000)
   7283..7322    +  CDS            rop (fragment): Rop protein, which maintains plasmids at low copy number; rop
   7424..7564    +  misc_feature   bom: basis of mobility region from pBR322
   7750..8338    -  rep_origin     ori: high-copy-number ColE1/pMB1/pBR322/pUC origin of replication
   8426..9241    -  CDS            KanR: aminoglycoside phosphotransferase; aph(3')-Ia; confers resistance to kanamycin in bacteria or G418 (Geneticin®) in eukaryotes
   9674..9698    +  misc_feature   LB T-DNA repeat: left border repeat from nopaline C58 T-DNA
>Addgene plasmid #160627 | pDGB3 alpha2 P35S:MS2:TV:Tnos (GB2048) | addgene full sequence | sequence record 321692 | Addgene NGS Result
TAACAAGCTTCGTCTCAGTCAGGAGACTAGAGCCAAGCTGATCTCCTTTGCCCCGGAGATCACCATGGAC
GACTTTCTCTATCTCTACGATCTAGGAAGAAAGTTCGACGGAGAAGGTGACGATACCATGTTCACCACCG
ATAATGAGAAGATTAGCCTCTTCAATTTCAGAAAGAATGCTGACCCACAGATGGTTAGAGAGGCCTACGC
GGCAGGTCTGATCAAGACGATCTACCCGAGTAATAATCTCCAGGAGATCAAATACCTTCCCAAGAAGGTT
AAAGATGCAGTCAAAAGATTCAGGACTAACTGCATCAAGAACACAGAGAAAGATATATTTCTCAAGATCA
GAAGTACTATTCCAGTATGGACGATTCAAGGCTTGCTTCATAAACCAAGGCAAGTAATAGAGATTGGAGT
CTCTAAGAAAGTAGTTCCTACTGAATCAAAGGCCATGGAGTCAAAAATTCAGATCGAGGATCTAACAGAA
CTCGCCGTGAAGACTGGCGAACAGTTCATACAGAGTCTTTTACGACTCAATGACAAGAAGAAAATCTTCG
TCAACATGGTGGAGCACGACACTCTCGTCTACTCCAAGAATATCAAAGATACAGTCTCAGAAGACCAAAG
GGCTATTGAGACTTTTCAACAAAGGGTAATATCGGGAAACCTCCTCGGATTCCATTGCCCAGCTATCTGT
CACTTCATCAAAAGGACAGTAGAAAAGGAAGGTGGCACCTACAAATGCCATCATTGCGATAAAGGAAAGG
CTATCGTTCAAGATGCCCCTGCCGACAGTGGTCCCAAAGATGGACCCCCACCCACGAGGAGCATCGTGGA
AAAAGAAGACGTTCCAACCACGTCTTCAAAGCAAGTGGATTGATGTGATATCTCCACTGACGTAAGGGAT
GACGCACAATCCCACTATCCTTCGCAAGACCCTTCCTCTATATAAGGAAGTTCATTTCATTTGGAGAGGA
CTCCGGTATTTTTACAACAATTACCACAACAAAACAAACAACAAACAACATTACAATTTACTATTCTAGT
CGAAATGATGGCTTCTAATTTTACTCAATTTGTTCTTGTTGATAATGGTGGTACTGGTGATGTTACTGTT
GCTCCTTCTAATTTTGCTAATGGTGTTGCTGAATGGATTTCTTCTAATTCTAGATCTCAAGCTTATAAGG
TTACTTGTTCTGTTAGACAATCTTCTGCTCAAAATAGAAAGTATACTATTAAGGTTGAAGTTCCTAAGGT
TGCTACTCAAACTGTTGGTGGTGTTGAACTTCCTGTTGCTGCTTGGAGATCTTATCTTAATATGGAACTT
ACTATTCCTATTTTTGCTACTAATTCTGATTGTGAACTTATTGTTAAGGCTATGCAAGGTCTTCTTAAGG
ATGGTAATCCTATTCCTTCTGCTATTGCTGCTAATTCTGGTATTTATTCGGACCCGAAGAAAAAGAGGAA
GGTAGATCCTAAGAAGAAGAGAAAGGTACTGTTGGATCCGGGAACACCTATGGACGCTGATTTGGTAGCT
TCTTCTACAGTAGTGTGGGAACAAGATGCAGATCCTTTTGCTGGAACAGCCGACGACTTCCCCGCCTTCA
ATGAAGAGGAGCTTGCATGGTTGATGGAGCTGTTACCTCAAGGAGGATCAGGGGGTCTTTTAGATCCAGG
TACTCCCATGGATGCAGACCTGGTCGCTTCAAGTACAGTCGTTTGGGAGCAGGATGCTGATCCATTCGCA
GGTACAGCAGATGACTTCCCGGCTTTCAATGAGGAGGAACTTGCTTGGCTCATGGAATTGCTCCCGCAGG
CAAGAGGTGGATCTGGTGGTCTGCTCGACCCAGGAACGCCGATGGACGCTGATCTGGTAGCATCTAGTAC
AGTCTGGGAGCAGGACGCTGACCCATTCGCTGGTACGGCTGACGATTTTCCTGCCTTTAATGAGGAAGAG
TTAGCCTGGCTGATGGAGTTATTACCCCAGGGCGGTAGTGGCGGATTATTGGACCCTGGTACGCCGATGG
ATGCAGACCTTGTGGCTTCATCAACGGTCGTATGGGAGCAGGATGCCGATCCTTTCGCAGGAACCGCAGA
CGACTTCCCAGCCTTTAACGAAGAAGAGCTCGCATGGCTTATGGAACTTTTACCTCAGGCACGTGGAGGA
AGTGGTGGGCTCCTGGATCCAGGCACTCCGATGGACGCAGACTTAGTAGCTAGTTCCACCGTTGTCTGGG
AGCAGGATGCAGATCCTTTTGCTGGTACCGCAGACGACTTCCCTGCTTTCAATGAAGAAGAATTGGCCTG
GCTTATGGAATTACTTCCGCAGGGTGGGTCTGGTGGGCTGCTCGATCCCGGTACGCCGATGGATGCTGAC
TTGGTTGCTAGCAGTACTGTGGTCTGGGAACAGGATGCTGACCCCTTCGCTGGGACTGCCGACGACTTCC
CAGCCTTCAACGAAGAGGAACTCGCATGGTTGATGGAACTGCTTCCTCAAGCACGTGGGGGGTCAGGCGG
AGGCGGATCTGGCGGTGACGCACTGGACGACTTTGATCTCGACATGCTTGGGTCCGATGCTCTCGACGAT
TTTGACCTCGATATGCTTGGGTCTGACGCATTAGATGACTTTGATTTAGACATGTTGGGGTCAGACGCTT
TGGACGATTTCGACTTAGATATGTTGGCCAGAGGTAGTGATGCCCTTGACGACTTCGATTTAGATATGTT
GGGCTCTGACGCCCTCGATGACTTCGATCTGGATATGCTCGGAAGTGACGCCTTGGACGATTTCGACTTG
GACATGCTTGGGTCGGACGCCCTCGACGACTTTGATCTGGATATGTTATGAGCTTGGAATGGATCTTCGA
TCCCGATCGTTCAAACATTTGGCAATAAAGTTTCTTAAGATTGAATCCTGTTGCCGGTCTTGCGACGATT
ATCATATAATTTCTGTTGAATTACGTTAAGCATGTAATAATTAACATGTAATGCATGACGTTATTTATGA
GATGGGTTTTTATGATTAGAGTCCCGCAATTATACATTTAATACGCGATAGAAAACAAAATATAGCGCGC
AAACTAGGATAAATTATCGCGCGCGGTGTCATCTATGTTACTAGATCGGGAATTGCCAAGCTAATTCTTG
AAGACGAAAGGGCCTCGTGATACGCCTATTTTTATAGGTTAATGTCATGATAATAATGGTTTCTTAGACG
TCAGGTGGCACTTTTCGGGGAAATGTGCGCGGAACCCCTATTTGTTTATTTTTCTAAATACATTCAAATA
TGTATCCGCTCATGAGACAATAACCCTGATAAATGCTTCAATAATGGGACCGACTCGCGCTTGAGACGAA
GCTTGACAGGATATATTGGCGGGTAAACCTAAGAGAAAAGAGCGTTTATTAGAATAATCGGATATTTAAA
AGGGCGTGAAAAGGTTTATCCGTTCGTCCATTTGTATGTGCATGCCAACCACAGGGTTCCCCTCGGGATC
AAAGTACTTTGATCCAACCCCTCCGCTGCTATAGTGCAGTCGGCTTCTGACGTTCAGTGCAGCCGTCATC
TGAAAACGACATGTCGCACAAGTCCTAAGTTACGCGACAGGCTGCCGCCCTGCCCTTTTCCTGGCGTTTT
CTTGTCGCGTGTTTTAGTCGCATAAAGTAGAATACTTGCGACTAGAACCGGAGACATTACGCCATGAACA
AGAGCGCCGCCGCTGGCCTGCTGGGCTATGCCCGCGTCAGCACCGACGACCAGGACTTGACCAACCAACG
GGCCGAACTGCACGCGGCCGGCTGCACCAAGCTGTTTTCCGAGAAGATCACCGGCACCAGGCGCGACCGC
CCGGAGCTGGCCAGGATGCTTGACCACCTACGCCCTGGCGACGTTGTGACAGTGACCAGGCTAGACCGCC
TGGCCCGCAGCACCCGCGACCTACTGGACATTGCCGAGCGCATCCAGGAGGCCGGCGCGGGCCTGCGTAG
CCTGGCAGAGCCGTGGGCCGACACCACCACGCCGGCCGGCCGCATGGTGTTGACCGTGTTCGCCGGCATT
GCCGAGTTCGAGCGTTCCCTAATCATCGACCGCACCCGGAGCGGGCGCGAGGCCGCCAAGGCCCGAGGCG
TGAAGTTTGGCCCCCGCCCTACCCTCACCCCGGCACAGATCGCGCACGCCCGCGAGCTGATCGACCAGGA
AGGCCGCACCGTGAAAGAGGCGGCTGCACTGCTTGGCGTGCATCGCTCGACCCTGTACCGCGCACTTGAG
CGCAGCGAGGAAGTGACGCCCACCGAGGCCAGGCGGCGCGGTGCCTTCCGTGAGGACGCATTGACCGAGG
CCGACGCCCTGGCGGCCGCCGAGAATGAACGCCAAGAGGAACAAGCATGAAACCGCACCAGGACGGCCAG
GACGAACCGTTTTTCATTACCGAAGAGATCGAGGCGGAGATGATCGCGGCCGGGTACGTGTTCGAGCCGC
CCGCGCACCTCTCAACCGTGCGGCTGCATGAAATCCTGGCCGGTTTGTCTGATGCCAAGCTGGCGGCCTG
GCCGGCCAGCTTGGCCGCTGAAGAAACCGAGCGCCGCCGTCTAAAAAGGTGATGTGTATTTGAGTAAAAC
AGCTTGCGTCATGCGGTCGCTGCGTATATGATGCGATGAGTAAATAAACAAATACGCAAGGGGAACGCAT
GAAGGTTATCGCTGTACTTAACCAGAAAGGCGGGTCAGGCAAGACGACCATCGCAACCCATCTAGCCCGC
GCCCTGCAACTCGCCGGGGCCGATGTTCTGTTAGTCGATTCCGATCCCCAGGGCAGTGCCCGCGATTGGG
CGGCCGTGCGGGAAGATCAACCGCTAACCGTTGTCGGCATCGACCGCCCGACGATTGACCGCGACGTGAA
GGCCATCGGCCGGCGCGACTTCGTAGTGATCGACGGAGCGCCCCAGGCGGCGGACTTGGCTGTGTCCGCG
ATCAAGGCAGCCGACTTCGTGCTGATTCCGGTGCAGCCAAGCCCTTACGACATATGGGCCACCGCCGACC
TGGTGGAGCTGGTTAAGCAGCGCATTGAGGTCACGGATGGAAGGCTACAAGCGGCCTTTGTCGTGTCGCG
GGCGATCAAAGGCACGCGCATCGGCGGTGAGGTTGCCGAGGCGCTGGCCGGGTACGAGCTGCCCATTCTT
GAGTCCCGTATCACGCAGCGCGTGAGCTACCCAGGCACTGCCGCCGCCGGCACAACCGTTCTTGAATCAG
AACCCGAGGGCGACGCTGCCCGCGAGGTCCAGGCGCTGGCCGCTGAAATTAAATCAAAACTCATTTGAGT
TAATGAGGTAAAGAGAAAATGAGCAAAAGCACAAACACGCTAAGTGCCGGCCGTCCGAGCGCACGCAGCA
GCAAGGCTGCAACGTTGGCCAGCCTGGCAGACACGCCAGCCATGAAGCGGGTCAACTTTCAGTTGCCGGC
GGAGGATCACACCAAGCTGAAGATGTACGCGGTACGCCAAGGCAAGACCATTACCGAGCTGCTATCTGAA
TACATCGCGCAGCTACCAGAGTAAATGAGCAAATGAATAAATGAGTAGATGAATTTTAGCGGCTAAAGGA
GGCGGCATGGAAAATCAAGAACAACCAGGCACCGACGCCGTGGAATGCCCCATGTGTGGAGGAACGGGCG
GTTGGCCAGGCGTAAGCGGCTGGGTTGCCTGCCGGCCCTGCAATGGCACTGGAACCCCCAAGCCCGAGGA
ATCGGCGTGAGCGGTCGCAAACCATCCGGCCCGGTACAAATCGGCGCGGCGCTGGGTGATGACCTGGTGG
AGAAGTTGAAGGCCGCGCAGGCCGCCCAGCGGCAACGCATCGAGGCAGAAGCACGCCCCGGTGAATCGTG
GCAAGCGGCCGCTGATCGAATCCGCAAAGAATCCCGGCAACCGCCGGCAGCCGGTGCGCCGTCGATTAGG
AAGCCGCCCAAGGGCGACGAGCAACCAGATTTTTTCGTTCCGATGCTCTATGACGTGGGCACCCGCGATA
GTCGCAGCATCATGGACGTGGCCGTTTTCCGTCTGTCGAAGCGTGACCGACGAGCTGGCGAGGTGATCCG
CTACGAGCTTCCAGACGGGCACGTAGAGGTTTCCGCAGGGCCGGCCGGCATGGCCAGTGTGTGGGATTAC
GACCTGGTACTGATGGCGGTTTCCCATCTAACCGAATCCATGAACCGATACCGGGAAGGGAAGGGAGACA
AGCCCGGCCGCGTGTTCCGTCCACACGTTGCGGACGTACTCAAGTTCTGCCGGCGAGCCGATGGCGGAAA
GCAGAAAGACGACCTGGTAGAAACCTGCATTCGGTTAAACACCACGCACGTTGCCATGCAGCGTACGAAG
AAGGCCAAGAACGGCCGCCTGGTGACGGTATCCGAGGGTGAAGCCTTGATTAGCCGCTACAAGATCGTAA
AGAGCGAAACCGGGCGGCCGGAGTACATCGAGATCGAGCTAGCTGATTGGATGTACCGCGAGATCACAGA
AGGCAAGAACCCGGACGTGCTGACGGTTCACCCCGATTACTTTTTGATCGATCCCGGCATCGGCCGTTTT
CTCTACCGCCTGGCACGCCGCGCCGCAGGCAAGGCAGAAGCCAGATGGTTGTTCAAGACGATCTACGAAC
GCAGTGGCAGCGCCGGAGAGTTCAAGAAGTTCTGTTTCACCGTGCGCAAGCTGATCGGGTCAAATGACCT
GCCGGAGTACGATTTGAAGGAGGAGGCGGGGCAGGCTGGCCCGATCCTAGTCATGCGCTACCGCAACCTG
ATCGAGGGCGAAGCATCCGCCGGTTCCTAATGTACGGAGCAGATGCTAGGGCAAATTGCCCTAGCAGGGG
AAAAAGGTCGAAAAGGACTCTTTCCTGTGGATAGCACGTACATTGGGAACCCAAAGCCGTACATTGGGAA
CCGGAACCCGTACATTGGGAACCCAAAGCCGTACATTGGGAACCGGTCACACATGTAAGTGACTGATATA
AAAGAGAAAAAAGGCGATTTTTCCGCCTAAAACTCTTTAAAACTTATTAAAACTCTTAAAACCCGCCTGG
CCTGTGCATAACTGTCTGGCCAGCGCACAGCCGAAGAGCTGCAAAAAGCGCCTACCCTTCGGTCGCTGCG
CTCCCTACGCCCCGCCGCTTCGCGTCGGCCTATCGCGGCCGCTGGCCGCTCAAAAATGGCTGGCCTACGG
CCAGGCAATCTACCAGGGCGCGGACAAGCCGCGCCGTCGCCACTCGACCGCCGGCGCCCACATCAAGGCA
CCCTGCCTCGCGCGTTTCGGTGATGACGGTGAAAACCTCTGACACATGCAGCTCCCGGTGACGGTCACAG
CTTGTCTGTAAGCGGATGCCGGGAGCAGACAAGCCCGTCAGGGCGCGTCAGCGGGTGTTGGCGGGTGTCG
GGGCGCAGCCATGACCCAGTCACGTAGCGATAGCGGAGTGTATACTGGCTTAACTATGCGGCATCAGAGC
AGATTGTACTGAGAGTGCACCATATGCGGTGTGAAATACCGCACAGATGCGTAAGGAGAAAATACCGCAT
CAGGCGCTCTTCCGCTTCCTCGCTCACTGACTCGCTGCGCTCGGTCGTTCGGCTGCGGCGAGCGGTATCA
GCTCACTCAAAGGCGGTAATACGGTTATCCACAGAATCAGGGGATAACGCAGGAAAGAACATGTGAGCAA
AAGGCCAGCAAAAGGCCAGGAACCGTAAAAAGGCCGCGTTGCTGGCGTTTTTCCATAGGCTCCGCCCCCC
TGACGAGCATCACAAAAATCGACGCTCAAGTCAGAGGTGGCGAAACCCGACAGGACTATAAAGATACCAG
GCGTTTCCCCCTGGAAGCTCCCTCGTGCGCTCTCCTGTTCCGACCCTGCCGCTTACCGGATACCTGTCCG
CCTTTCTCCCTTCGGGAAGCGTGGCGCTTTCTCATAGCTCACGCTGTAGGTATCTCAGTTCGGTGTAGGT
CGTTCGCTCCAAGCTGGGCTGTGTGCACGAACCCCCCGTTCAGCCCGACCGCTGCGCCTTATCCGGTAAC
TATCGTCTTGAGTCCAACCCGGTAAGACACGACTTATCGCCACTGGCAGCAGCCACTGGTAACAGGATTA
GCAGAGCGAGGTATGTAGGCGGTGCTACAGAGTTCTTGAAGTGGTGGCCTAACTACGGCTACACTAGAAG
GACAGTATTTGGTATCTGCGCTCTGCTGAAGCCAGTTACCTTCGGAAAAAGAGTTGGTAGCTCTTGATCC
GGCAAACAAACCACCGCTGGTAGCGGTGGTTTTTTTGTTTGCAAGCAGCAGATTACGCGCAGAAAAAAAG
GATCTCAAGAAGATCCTTTGATCTTTTCTACGGGGTCTGACGCTCAGTGGAACGAAAACTCACGTTAAGG
GATTTTGGTCATGCATTCTAGGTGATTAGAAAAACTCATCGAGCATCAAATGAAACTGCAATTTATTCAT
ATCAGGATTATCAATACCATATTTTTGAAAAAGCCGTTTCTGTAATGAAGGAGAAAACTCACCGAGGCAG
TTCCATAGGATGGCAAGATCCTGGTATCGGTCTGCGATTCCGACTCGTCCAACATCAATACAACCTATTA
ATTTCCCCTCGTCAAAAATAAGGTTATCAAGTGAGAAATCACCATGAGTGACGACTGAATCCGGTGAGAA
TGGCAAAAGTTTATGCATTTCTTTCCAGACTTGTTCAACAGGCCAGCCATTACGCTCGTCATCAAAATCA
CTCGCATCAACCAAACCGTTATTCATTCGTGATTGCGCCTGAGCGAGTCGAAATACGCGATCGCTGTTAA
AAGGACAATTACAAACAGGAATCGAATGCAACCGGCGCAGGAACACTGCCAGCGCATCAACAATATTTTC
ACCTGAATCAGGATATTCTTCTAATACCTGGAATGCTGTTTTCCCTGGGATCGCAGTGGTGAGTAACCAT
GCATCATCAGGAGTACGGATAAAATGCTTGATGGTCGGAAGAGGCATAAATTCCGTCAGCCAGTTTAGTC
TGACCATCTCATCTGTAACATCATTGGCAACGCTACCTTTGCCATGTTTCAGAAACAACTCTGGCGCATC
GGGCTTCCCATACAATCGGTAGATTGTCGCACCTGATTGCCCGACATTATCGCGAGCCCATTTATACCCA
TATAAATCAGCATCCATGTTGGAATTTAATCGCGGCCTTGAGCAAGACGTTTCCCGTTGAATATGGCTCA
TAACAGAACTTATTATTTCCTTCCTCTTTTCTACAGTATTTAAAGATACCCCAAGAAGCTAATTATAACA
AGACGAACTCCAATTCACTGTTCCTTGCATTCTAAAACCTTAAATACCAGAAAACAGCTTTTTCAAAGTT
GTTTTCAAAGTTGGCGTATAACATAGTATCGACGGAGCCGATTTTGAAACCGCGGTGATCACAGGCAGCA
ACGCTCTGTCATCGTTACAATCAACATGCTACCCTCCGCGAGATCATCCGTGTTTCAAACCCGGCAGCTT
AGTTGCCGTTCTTCCGAATAGCATCGGTAACATGAGCAAAGTCTGCCGCCTTACAACGGCTCTCCCGCTG
ACGCCGTCCCGGACTGATGGGCTGCCTGTATCGAGTGGTGATTTTGTGCCGAGCTGCCGGTCGGGGAGCT
GTTGGCTGGCTGGTGGCAGGATATATTGTGGTGTAAACA
